Addgene plasmid #72099: Nrp2.2-Fc-His
Purpose: Expresses the extracellular region of the Neuropilin 2, isoform 2 protein, C-terminally fused to the Fc region of human IgG1 + 6X histidine tag.
Depositing lab: Woj Wojtowicz. Depositing organization: University of California, Berkeley. Publication: An extracellular biochemical screen reveals that FLRTs and Unc5s mediate neuronal subtype recognition in the retina. Visser JJ, Cheng Y, Perry SC, Chastain AB, Parsa B, Masri SS, Ray TA, Kay JN, Wojtowicz WM. Elife. 2015 Dec 3;4. pii: e08149. doi: 10.7554/eLife.08149. PubMed 26633812.
Backbone
  Vector backbone: pCMVi-SV40ori
  Vector type: Mammalian Expression
Growth in bacteria
  Bacterial resistance: Ampicillin, 100 μg/mL
  Growth temperature: 37°C
  Growth strain: DH5alpha
  Copy number: High Copy
Gene/Insert
  Gene/Insert name: Nrp2.2 (alt names: Neuropilin 2, isoform 2; Np2; Np-2; Npn2; Npn-2; NCBI gene ID 18187; Reference sequence NM_001077404.1)
  Species: M. musculus (mouse)
  Insert size (bp): 2586
  Entrez Gene: Nrp2 (a.k.a. 1110048P06Rik, N, Np, Np-2, Np2, Npn-2, Npn2)
  Promoter: CMV
  Tag / fusion protein: Fc-His (C terminal on backbone)
  Cloning method: Restriction Enzyme; 5′ cloning site NotI (not destroyed); 3′ cloning site AscI (not destroyed)
  Sequencing primers: 5′ GTCAGAGGTAACTCCCGTTGC; 3′ ATCATGAGGGTGTCCTTG
Terms and licenses: Academic/Nonprofit Terms; Industry Terms: Not Available to Industry
How to cite: Nrp2.2-Fc-His was a gift from Woj Wojtowicz (Addgene plasmid # 72099 ; http://n2t.net/addgene:72099 ; RRID:Addgene_72099)
