[The description below was written by a language model from this plasmid's Addgene catalogue record and pLannotate feature annotations shown in this document.]
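Description:
Nrp2.2-Fc-His is a mammalian expression plasmid built on the pCMVi-SV40ori backbone that produces a soluble, tagged form of the mouse Neuropilin 2 (isoform 2) ectodomain. The 8.3 kb plasmid is maintained in E. coli through a high-copy ColE1/pUC-type origin and selected with ampicillin via the β-lactamase gene. An f1 phage origin is also annotated, together with short remnants of rop, bom and lacZα that appear to be non-functional carry-over from earlier vector construction.

Expression is driven by the human cytomegalovirus immediate early enhancer and promoter followed by CMV intron A, a combination commonly used to boost transcript processing and protein yield in mammalian cells. Downstream, the 2,586 bp Nrp2 extracellular region is cloned between retained NotI and AscI sites and reads in frame into a fragment of the human IgG1 heavy-chain constant region (Fc), with a 6X histidine tag at the C terminus according to the catalogue entry (the His tag is not separately annotated in the feature table). An SV40 polyadenylation signal terminates the transcript. The backbone also carries an SV40 enhancer/early promoter region, which contains the SV40 origin suggested by the backbone name and would allow episomal amplification in cells expressing large T antigen.

Because the transmembrane and cytoplasmic portions are omitted, the fusion is expected to be secreted. The Fc moiety typically dimerises the protein and permits capture or detection with Fc-binding reagents, and the His tag allows metal-affinity purification. The associated work was an extracellular biochemical screen for receptor–ligand interactions among cell-surface recognition proteins in the retina, the kind of binding assay for which such ectodomain fusions are suited.
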