Features (pLannotate 1.2.2; 14 found; start..end, strand, type, name):
     25..408     +  enhancer       CMV enhancer: human cytomegalovirus immediate early enhancer
    410..609     +  promoter       CMV promoter: human cytomegalovirus (CMV) immediate early promoter
    748..1573    +  intron         CMV intron A: human cytomegalovirus intron A (Chapman et al., 1991)
   1610..4195    +  CDS            Nrp2 (fragment): NRP2_MOUSE - Experimental evidence at protein level: Swiss-Prot protein existence level 1. High affinity receptor for semaphorins 3C, 3F, VEGF-165 and VEGF-145 isoforms of VEGF, and the PLGF-2 isoform of PGF. From Mus musculus (Mouse).
   4205..4885    +  CDS            IGHG1 (fragment): IGHG1_HUMAN - Experimental evidence at protein level: Swiss-Prot protein existence level 1. Constant region of immunoglobulin heavy chains. Immunoglobulins, also known as antibodies, are membrane-bound or secreted glycoproteins produced by B lymphocytes. In the recognition phase of humoral immunity, the membrane-bound immunoglobulins serve as receptors which, upon binding of a specific antigen, trigger the clonal expansion and differentiation of B lymphocytes into immunoglobulins- secreting plasma cells. Secreted immunoglobulins mediate the effector phase of humoral immunity, which results in
   4936..5057    +  polyA_signal   SV40 poly(A) signal: SV40 polyadenylation signal
   5266..5854    -  rep_origin     ori: high-copy-number ColE1/pMB1/pBR322/pUC origin of replication
   6025..6885    -  CDS            AmpR: β-lactamase; bla; confers resistance to ampicillin, carbenicillin, and related antibiotics
   6886..6990    -  promoter       AmpR promoter: bla
   7085..7120    +  CDS            rop (fragment): Rop protein, which maintains plasmids at low copy number; rop
   7143..7473    +  promoter       SV40 promoter: SV40 enhancer and early promoter
   7596..7695    +  misc_feature   bom (fragment): basis of mobility region from pBR322
   7723..8151    -  rep_origin     f1 ori (sequence partly withheld): f1 bacteriophage origin of replication; arrow indicates direction of (+) strand synthesis
   8155..8312    -  CDS            lacZα (fragment): LacZα fragment of β-galactosidase; lacZ fragment
>Addgene plasmid #72099 | Nrp2.2-Fc-His | depositor full sequence | sequence record 131285 | Full Sequence
GTCGAGGTCTCGACGGTATCGATTGACATTGATTATTGACTAGCTAGTTATTAATAGTAATCAATTACGG
GGTCATTAGTTCATAGCCCATATATGGAGTTCCGCGTTACATAACTTACGGTAAATGGCCCGCCTGGCTG
ACCGCCCAACGACCCCCGCCCATTGACGTCAATAATGACGTATGTTCCCATAGTAACGCCAATAGGGACT
TTCCATTGACGTCAATGGGTGGAGTATTTACGGTAAACTGCCCACTTGGCAGTACATCAAGTGTATCATA
TGCCAAGTCCGCCCCCTATTGACGTCAATGACGGTAAATGGCCCGCCTGGCATTATGCCCAGTACATGAC
CTTACGGGACTTTCCTACTTGGCAGTACATCTACGTATTAGTCATCGCTATTACCATGGTGATGCGGTTT
TGGCAGTACACCAATGGGCGTGGATAGCGGTTTGACTCACGGGGATTTCCAAGTCTCCACCCCATTGACG
TCAATGGGAGTTTGTTTTGGCACCAAAATCAACGGGACTTTCCAAAATGTCGTAATAACCCCGCCCCGTT
GACGCAAATGGGCGGTAGGCGTGTACGGTGGGAGGTCTATATAAGCAGAGCTCGTTTAGTGAACCGTCAG
ATCGCCTGGAGACGCCATCCACGCTGTTTTGACCTCCATAGAAGACACCGGGACCGATCCAGCCTCCGCG
GCCGGGAACGGTGCATTGGAACGCGGATTCCCCGTGCCAAGAGTGACGTAAGTACCGCCTATAGACTCTA
TAGGCACACCCCTTTGGCTCTTATGCATGCTATACTGTTTTTGGCTTGGGGCCTATACACCCCCGCTTCC
ATATGCTATAGGTGATGGTATAGCTTAGCCTATAGGTGTGGGTTATTGACCATTATTGACCACTCCCCTA
TTGGTGACGATACTTTCCATTACTAATCCATAACATGGCTCTTTGCCACAACTATCTCTATTGGCTATAT
GCCAATACTCTGTCCTTCAGAGACTGACACGGACTCTGTATTTTTACAGGATGGGGTCCCATTTATTATT
TACAAATTCACATATACAACAACGCCGTCCCCCGTGCCCGCAGTTTTTATTAAACATAGCGTGGGATCTC
CACGCGAATCTCGGGTACGTGTTCCGGACATGGGCTCTTCTCCGGTAGCGGCGGAGCTTCCACATCCGAG
CCCTGGTCCCATGCCTCCAGCGGCTCATGGTCGCTCGGCAGCTCCTTGCTCCTAACAGTGGAGGCCAGAC
TTAGGCACAGCACAATGCCCACCACCACCAGTGTGCCGCACAAGGCCGTGGCGGTAGGGTATGTGTCTGA
AAATGAGCTCGGAGATTGGGCTCGCACCGCTGACGCAGATGGAAGACTTAAGGCAGCGGCAGAAGAAGAT
GCAGGCAGCTGAGTTGTTGTATTCTGATAAGAGTCAGAGGTAACTCCCGTTGCGGTGCTGTTAACGGTGG
AGGGCAGTGTAGTCTGAGCAGTACTCGTTGCTGCCGCGCGCGCCACCAGACATAATAGCTGACAGACTAA
CAGACTGTTCCTTTCCATGGGTCTTTTCTGCAGAAGCTTGAATTCTCGAGGATCCGCGGCCGCGCCACCA
TGGATATGTTTCCTCTTACCTGGGTTTTCTTAGCTCTGTACTTTTCAGGACACGAAGTGAGAAGCCAGCA
AGATCCACCCTGCGGAGGTCGGCTGAATTCCAAAGATGCTGGCTACATCACTTCCCCAGGCTACCCCCAG
GACTATCCCTCCCACCAGAACTGTGAGTGGATTGTCTACGCCCCCGAACCCAACCAGAAGATTGTTCTCA
ACTTCAACCCTCACTTTGAAATCGAGAAACACGACTGCAAGTATGACTTCATTGAGATTCGGGATGGGGA
CAGTGAGTCAGCTGACCTCCTGGGCAAGCACTGTGGGAACATCGCCCCGCCCACCATCATCTCCTCAGGC
TCCGTGTTATACATCAAGTTCACCTCAGACTACGCCCGGCAGGGGGCAGGTTTCTCTCTACGCTATGAGA
TCTTCAAAACAGGCTCTGAAGATTGTTCCAAGAACTTTACAAGCCCCAATGGGACCATTGAATCTCCAGG
GTTTCCAGAGAAGTATCCACACAATCTGGACTGTACCTTCACCATCCTGGCCAAACCCAGGATGGAGATC
ATCCTACAGTTCCTGACCTTTGACCTGGAGCATGACCCTCTACAAGTGGGGGAAGGAGACTGTAAATATG
ACTGGCTGGACATCTGGGATGGCATTCCACATGTTGGACCTCTGATTGGCAAGTACTGTGGGACGAAAAC
ACCCTCCAAACTCCGCTCGTCCACGGGGATCCTCTCCTTGACCTTTCACACGGACATGGCAGTGGCCAAG
GATGGCTTCTCCGCACGTTACTATTTGATCCACCAGGAGCCACCTGAGAATTTTCAGTGCAATGTCCCTT
TGGGAATGGAGTCTGGCCGGATTGCTAATGAACAGATCAGTGCCTCCTCCACCTTCTCTGATGGGAGGTG
GACTCCTCAACAGAGCCGGCTCCATGGTGATGACAATGGCTGGACACCCAATTTGGATTCCAACAAGGAG
TATCTCCAGGTGGACCTGCGCTTCCTAACCATGCTCACAGCCATTGCAACACAGGGAGCCATTTCCAGGG
AAACCCAGAAAGGCTACTACGTCAAATCGTACAAGCTGGAAGTCAGCACAAATGGTGAAGATTGGATGGT
CTACCGGCATGGCAAAAACCACAAGATATTCCAAGCGAACAATGATGCGACCGAGGTGGTGCTAAACAAG
CTCCACATGCCACTGCTGACTCGGTTCATCAGGATCCGCCCGCAGACGTGGCATTTGGGCATTGCCCTTC
GCCTGGAGCTCTTTGGCTGCCGGGTCACAGATGCACCCTGCTCCAACATGCTGGGGATGCTCTCGGGCCT
CATTGCTGATACCCAGATCTCTGCCTCCTCCACCCGAGAGTACCTCTGGAGCCCCAGTGCTGCCCGCCTG
GTTAGTAGCCGCTCTGGCTGGTTTCCTCGGAACCCTCAAGCCCAGCCAGGTGAAGAATGGCTTCAGGTAG
ACCTGGGGACACCCAAGACAGTGAAAGGGGTCATCATCCAGGGAGCCCGAGGAGGAGACAGCATCACTGC
CGTGGAAGCCAGGGCGTTTGTACGCAAGTTCAAAGTCTCCTACAGCCTAAATGGCAAGGACTGGGAATAT
ATCCAGGACCCCAGGACTCAGCAGACAAAGCTGTTTGAAGGGAACATGCACTATGACACCCCTGACATCC
GAAGGTTCGATCCTGTTCCAGCGCAGTATGTGCGGGTGTACCCAGAGAGGTGGTCGCCAGCAGGCATCGG
GATGAGGCTGGAGGTGCTGGGCTGTGACTGGACAGACTCAAAGCCCACAGTGGAGACGCTGGGACCCACC
GTGAAGAGTGAAGAGACTACCACCCCATATCCCATGGATGAGGATGCCACCGAGTGTGGGGAAAACTGCA
GCTTTGAGGATGACAAAGATTTGCAACTTCCTTCAGGATTCAACTGCAACTTTGATTTTCCGGAAGAGAC
CTGTGGTTGGGTGTACGACCATGCCAAGTGGCTCCGGAGCACGTGGATCAGCAGCGCTAACCCCAATGAC
AGAACATTTCCAGATGACAAGAACTTCTTGAAACTGCAGAGTGATGGCCGACGAGAGGGCCAGTACGGGC
GGCTCATCAGCCCACCGGTGCACCTGCCCCGAAGCCCTGTGTGCATGGAGTTCCAGTACCAAGCCATGGG
CGGCCACGGGGTGGCACTGCAGGTGGTTCGGGAAGCCAGCCAGGAAAGCAAACTCCTTTGGGTCATCCGT
GAGGACCAGGGCAGCGAGTGGAAACACGGGCGCATTATCCTGCCCAGCTATGACATGGAGTATCAGATCG
TGTTCGAGGGAGTGATAGGGAAGGGACGATCGGGAGAGATTTCCATCGATGACATTCGGATAAGCACTGA
TGTCCCACTGGAGAACTGCATGGAACCCATATCAGCTTTTGCAGTGGACATCCCAGAAACCCATGGGGGA
GAGGGCTATGAAGATGAGATTGATGATGAATATGAAGGAGATTGGAGCAACTCTTCTTCCTCTACCTCAG
GGGCTGGTGACCCCTCATCTGGCAAAGAAAAGAGCTGGCTGTACACCCTAGATCCCATTCTGATCGGCGC
GCCTGACAAAACTCACACATGCCCACCGTGCCCAGCACCTGAACTCCTGGGGGGACCGTCAGTCTTCCTC
TTCCCCCCAAAACCCAAGGACACCCTCATGATCTCCCGGACCCCTGAGGTCACATGCGTGGTGGTGGACG
TGAGCCACGAAGACCCTGAGGTCAAGTTCAACTGGTACGTGGACGGCGTGGAGGTGCATAATGCCAAGAC
AAAGCCGCGGGAGGAGCAGTACAACAGCACGTACCGTGTGGTCAGCGTCCTCACCGTCCTGCACCAGGAC
TGGCTGAATGGCAAGGAGTACAAGTGCAAGGTCTCCAACAAAGCCCTCCCAGCCCCCATCGAGAAAACCA
TCTCCAAAGCCAAAGGGCAGCCCCGAGAACCACAGGTGTACACCCTGCCCCCATCCCGGGATGAGCTGAC
CAAGAACCAGGTCAGCCTGACCTGCCTGGTCAAAGGCTTCTATCCCAGCGACATCGCCGTGGAGTGGGAG
AGCAATGGGCAGCCGGAGAACAACTACAAGACCACGCCTCCCGTGCTGGACTCCGACGGCTCCTTCTTCC
TCTACAGCAAGCTCACCGTGGACAAGAGCAGGTGGCAGCAGGGGAACGTCTTCTCATGCTCCGTGATGCA
TGAGGCTCTGCACAACCACTACACACAGAAGAGCCTCTCCCTGTCTCCGGGTAAAGGCGGCCATCATCAC
CATCACCATTAATCTAGAGGATCTTATTAAAGCAGAACTTGTTTATTGCAGCTTATAATGGTTACAAATA
AAGCAATAGCATCACAAATTTCACAAATAAAGCATTTTTTTCACTGCATTCTAGTTGTGGTTTGTCCAAA
CTCATCAATGTATCTTATCATGTCTGGTCGACTCTAGCTAGACTCTTCCGCTTCCTCGCTCACTGACTCG
CTGCGCTCGGTCGTTCGGCTGCGGCGAGCGGTATCAGCTCACTCAAAGGCGGTAATACGGTTATCCACAG
AATCAGGGGATAACGCAGGAAAGAACATGTGAGCAAAAGGCCAGCAAAAGGCCAGGAACCGTAAAAAGGC
CGCGTTGCTGGCGTTTTTCCATAGGCTCCGCCCCCCTGACGAGCATCACAAAAATCGACGCTCAAGTCAG
AGGTGGCGAAACCCGACAGGACTATAAAGATACCAGGCGTTTCCCCCTGGAAGCTCCCTCGTGCGCTCTC
CTGTTCCGACCCTGCCGCTTACCGGATACCTGTCCGCCTTTCTCCCTTCGGGAAGCGTGGCGCTTTCTCA
TAGCTCACGCTGTAGGTATCTCAGTTCGGTGTAGGTCGTTCGCTCCAAGCTGGGCTGTGTGCACGAACCC
CCCGTTCAGCCCGACCGCTGCGCCTTATCCGGTAACTATCGTCTTGAGTCCAACCCGGTAAGACACGACT
TATCGCCACTGGCAGCAGCCACTGGTAACAGGATTAGCAGAGCGAGGTATGTAGGCGGTGCTACAGAGTT
CTTGAAGTGGTGGCCTAACTACGGCTACACTAGAAGAACAGTATTTGGTATCTGCGCTCTGCTGAAGCCA
GTTACCTTCGGAAAAAGAGTTGGTAGCTCTTGATCCGGCAAACAAACCACCGCTGGTAGCGGTGGTTTTT
TTGTTTGCAAGCAGCAGATTACGCGCAGAAAAAAAGGATCTCAAGAAGATCCTTTGATCTTTTCTACGGG
GTCTGACGCTCAGTGGAACGAAAACTCACGTTAAGGGATTTTGGTCATGAGATTATCAAAAAGGATCTTC
ACCTAGATCCTTTTAAATTAAAAATGAAGTTTTAAATCAATCTAAAGTATATATGAGTAAACTTGGTCTG
ACAGTTACCAATGCTTAATCAGTGAGGCACCTATCTCAGCGATCTGTCTATTTCGTTCATCCATAGTTGC
CTGACTCCCCGTCGTGTAGATAACTACGATACGGGAGGGCTTACCATCTGGCCCCAGTGCTGCAATGATA
CCGCGAGACCCACGCTCACCGGCTCCAGATTTATCAGCAATAAACCAGCCAGCCGGAAGGGCCGAGCGCA
GAAGTGGTCCTGCAACTTTATCCGCCTCCATCCAGTCTATTAATTGTTGCCGGGAAGCTAGAGTAAGTAG
TTCGCCAGTTAATAGTTTGCGCAACGTTGTTGCCATTGCTACAGGCATCGTGGTGTCACGCTCGTCGTTT
GGTATGGCTTCATTCAGCTCCGGTTCCCAACGATCAAGGCGAGTTACATGATCCCCCATGTTGTGCAAAA
AAGCGGTTAGCTCCTTCGGTCCTCCGATCGTTGTCAGAAGTAAGTTGGCCGCAGTGTTATCACTCATGGT
TATGGCAGCACTGCATAATTCTCTTACTGTCATGCCATCCGTAAGATGCTTTTCTGTGACTGGTGAGTAC
TCAACCAAGTCATTCTGAGAATAGTGTATGCGGCGACCGAGTTGCTCTTGCCCGGCGTCAATACGGGATA
ATACCGCGCCACATAGCAGAACTTTAAAAGTGCTCATCATTGGAAAACGTTCTTCGGGGCGAAAACTCTC
AAGGATCTTACCGCTGTTGAGATCCAGTTCGATGTAACCCACTCGTGCACCCAACTGATCTTCAGCATCT
TTTACTTTCACCAGCGTTTCTGGGTGAGCAAAAACAGGAAGGCAAAATGCCGCAAAAAAGGGAATAAGGG
CGACACGGAAATGTTGAATACTCATACTCTTCCTTTTTCAATATTATTGAAGCATTTATCAGGGTTATTG
TCTCATGAGCGGATACATATTTGAATGTATTTAGAAAAATAAACAAATAGGGGTTCCGCGCACATTTCCC
CGAAAAGTGCCACCTGACGTCTAAGAAACCATTATTATCATGACATTAACCTATAAAAATAGGCGTATCA
CGAGGCCCTTTCGTCTCGCGCGTTTCGGTGATGACGGTGAAAACCTCTGACACATGCAGCTCCCGGAGGA
ATGTGTGTCAGTTAGGGTGTGGAAAGTCCCCAGGCTCCCCAGGCAGGCAGAAGTATGCAAAGCATGCATC
TCAATTAGTCAGCAACCAGGTGTGGAAAGTCCCCAGGCTCCCCAGCAGGCAGAAGTATGCAAAGCATGCA
TCTCAATTAGTCAGCAACCATAGTCCCGCCCCTAACTCCGCCCATCCCGCCCCTAACTCCGCCCAGTTCC
GCCCATTCTCCGCCCCATGGCTGACTAATTTTTTTTATTTATGCAGAGGCCGAGGCCGCCTCTGCCTCTG
AGCTATTCCAGAAGTAGTGAGGAGGCTTTTTTGGAGGCCTAGGCTTTTGCAAAAAGCTCCCGGGAGCTTG
TATATCCATTTTCGTCCCGGAGACGGTCACAGCTTGTCTGTAAGCGGATGCCGGGAGCAGACAAGCCCGT
CAGGGCGCGTCAGCGGGTGTTGGCGGGTGTCGGGGCTGGCTTAACTATGCGGCATCAGAGCAGATTGTAC
TGAGAGTGCACCATATGCGGTGTGAAATACCGCACAGATGCGTAAGGAGAAAATACCGCATCAGGAAATT
GTAAGCGTTAATATTTTGTTAAAATTCGCGTTAAATTTTTGTTAAATCAGCTCATTTTTTAACCAATAGG
CCGAAATCGGCAAAATCCCTTATAAATCAAAAGAATAGACCGAGATAGGGT
[37 nt withheld, positions 7822-7858]
AAAGAACGTGGACTCCAACGTCAAAGG
[49 nt withheld, positions 7886-7934]
T
[91 nt withheld, positions 7936-8026]
G
[124 nt withheld, positions 8028-8151]
CCATTCGCCATTCAGGCTGCGCAACTGTTGGGAAGGGCGATCGGTGCGGGCCTCTTCGCTATTACGCCAG
CTGGCGAAAGGGGGATGTGCTGCAAGGCGATTAAGTTGGGTAACGCCAGGGTTTTCCCAGTCACGACGTT
GTAAAACGACGGCCAGTGAATT
