>Addgene plasmid #72099 | Nrp2.2-Fc-His | addgene partial sequence | sequence record 139134 | SV40pA-R 5'-GAAATTTGTGATGCTATTGC-3'
ATAAGATCTCTAGATTAATGGTGATGGTGATGATGGCCGCCTTTACCCGGAGACAGGGAGAGGCTCTTCT
GCGTGTAGTGGTTGTGCAGAGCCTCATGCATCACGGAGCATGAGAAGACGTTCCCCTGCTGCCACCTGCT
CTTGTCCACGGTGAGCTTGCTGTAGAGGAAGAAGGAGCCGTCGGAGTCCAGCACGGGAGGCGTGGTCTTG
TAGTTGTTCTCCGGCTGCCCATTGCTCTCCCACTCCACGGCGATGTCGCTGGGATAGAAGCCTTTGACCA
GGCAGGTCAGGCTGACCTGGTTCTTGGTCAGCTCATCCCGGGATGGGGGCAGGGTATACACCTGTGGTTC
TCGGGGCTGCCCTTTGGCTTTGGAGATGGTTTTCTCGATGGGGGCTGGGAGGGCTTTGTTGGAGACCTTG
CACTTGTACTCCTTGCCATTCAGCCAGTCCTGGTGCAGGACGGTGAGGACGCTGACCACACGGTACGTGC
TGTTGTACTGCTCCTCCCGCGGCTTTGTCTTGGCATTATGCACCTCCACGCCGTCCACGTACCAGTTGAA
CTTGACCTCAGGGTCTTCGTGGCTCACGTCCACCACCACGCATGTGACCTCAGGGGTCCGGGAGATCATG
AGGGTGTCCTTGGGTTTTGGGGGGAAGAGGAAGACTGACGGTCCCCCCAGGAGTTCAGGTGCTGGGCACG
GTGGGCATGTGTGAGTTTTGTCAGGCGCGCCGATCAGAATGGGATCTAGGGTGTACAGCCAGCTCTTTTC
TTTGCCAGATGAGGGGTCACCAGCCCCTGAGGTAGAGGAAGAAGAGTTGCTCCAATCTC
