>Addgene plasmid #72099 | Nrp2.2-Fc-His | addgene partial sequence | sequence record 139135 | pMRB101-F 5'-aagatgcaggcagctgagtt-3'
ACGGTGGAGGGCAGTGTAGTCTGAGCAGTACTCGTTGCTGCCGCGCGCGCCACCAGACATAATAGCTGAC
AGACTAACAGACTGTTCCTTTCCATGGGTCTTTTCTGCAGAAGCTTGAATTCTCGAGGATCCGCGGCCGC
GCCACCATGGATATGTTTCCTCTTACCTGGGTTTTCTTAGCTCTGTACTTTTCAGGACACGAAGTGAGAA
GCCAGCAAGATCCACCCTGCGGAGGTCGGCTGAATTCCAAAGATGCTGGCTACATCACTTCCCCAGGCTA
CCCCCAGGACTATCCCTCCCACCAGAACTGTGAGTGGATTGTCTACGCCCCCGAACCCAACCAGAAGATT
GTTCTCAACTTCAACCCTCACTTTGAAATCGAGAAACACGACTGCAAGTATGACTTCATTGAGATTCGGG
ATGGGGACAGTGAGTCAGCTGACCTCCTGGGCAAGCACTGTGGGAACATCGCCCCGCCCACCATCATCTC
CTCAGGCTCCGTGTTATACATCAAGTTCACCTCAGACTACGCCCGGCAGGGGGCAGGTTTCTCTCTACGC
TATGAGATCTTCAAAACAGGCTCTGAAGATTGTTCCAAGAACTTTACAAGCCCCAATGGGACCATTGAAT
CTCCAGGGTTTCCAGAGAAGTATCCACACAATCTGGACTGTACCTTCACCATCCTGGCCAAACCCAGGAT
GGAGATCATCCTACAGTTCCTGACCTTTGACCTGGAGCATGACCCTCTACAAGTGGGGGAAGGAGACTGT
AA
